>Addgene plasmid #215600 | pGAL4-DBD-NANOG-AroLITE_A | addgene full sequence | sequence record 429188 | Addgene NGS Result
GACATTGATTATTGACTAGTTATTAATAGTAATCAATTACGGGGTCATTAGTTCATAGCCCATATATGGA
GTTCCGCGTTACATAACTTACGGTAAATGGCCCGCCTGGCTGACCGCCCAACGACCCCCGCCCATTGACG
TCAATAATGACGTATGTTCCCATAGTAACGCCAATAGGGACTTTCCATTGACGTCAATGGGTGGAGTATT
TACGGTAAACTGCCCACTTGGCAGTACATCAAGTGTATCATATGCCAAGTACGCCCCCTATTGACGTCAA
TGACGGTAAATGGCCCGCCTGGCATTATGCCCAGTACATGACCTTATGGGACTTTCCTACTTGGCAGTAC
ATCTACGTATTAGTCATCGCTATTACCATGGTGATGCGGTTTTGGCAGTACATCAATGGGCGTGGATAGC
GGTTTGACTCACGGGGATTTCCAAGTCTCCACCCCATTGACGTCAATGGGAGTTTGTTTTGGCACCAAAA
TCAACGGGACTTTCCAAAATGTCGTAACAACTCCGCCCCATTGACGCAAATGGGCGGTAGGCGTGTACGG
TGGGAGGTCTATATAAGCAGAGCTCTCTGGCTAACTAGAGAACCCACTGCTTACTGGCTTATCGAAATTA
ATACGACTCACTATAGGGAGACCCAAGCTTGGTACCGAGCTCGGATCCACTAGTAACGGCCGCCAGTGTG
CTGGAATTCATGAAGCTACTGTCTTCTATCGAACAAGCATGCGATATTTGCCGACTTAAAAAGCTCAAGT
GCTCCAAAGAAAAACCGAAGTGCGCCAAGTGTCTGAAGAACAACTGGGAGTGTCGCTACTCTCCCAAAAC
CAAAAGGTCTCCGCTGACTAGGGCACATCTGACAGAAGTGGAATCAAGGCTAGAAAGACTGGAACAGCTA
TTTCTACTGATTTTTCCTCGAGAAGACCTTGACATGATTTTGAAAATGGATTCTTTACAGGATATAAAAG
CATTGTTAACAGGATTATTTGTACAAGATAATGTGAATAAAGATGCCGTCACAGATAGATTGGCTTCAGT
GGAGACTGATATGCCTCTAACATTGAGACAGCATAGAATAAGTGCGACATCATCATCGGAAGAGAGTAGT
AACAAAGGTCAAAGACAGTTGACTGTATCGGCGATAAAACAGGTGAAGACCGCAGCACAGAACCAGAGAA
TGAAATCTAAGAGGGCACAGAAAAACAACGCACCGAAGAATAGCAATGGTGTGACGCAGAAGGCCTCAGC
ACCTACCGCACCCAGCCTTGCATCTTCCGCACACCAGGGATGCCTGGTGAACCCGACTGGGAACCTTCCA
ATGGCAAGCAACCAGACCGCAAACAATTCAACCGCAAGCAACCAGACCCAGAACATCCAGTCCGCAAGCA
ACCACTCCGCAAACACTCAGACCGCATGCACCCAATCCGCAAACAATCAGGCCGCAAACAGTCCCGCAGC
AAACTGTGGAGAGGAATCTCTGCAGTCCTGCATGCAGGCACAGCCAAATTCTCCTGCCAGTGACTTGGAG
GCTGCCTTGGTCTAGAGGGCCCTATTCTATAGTGTCACCTAAATGCTAGAGCTCGCTGATCAGCCTCGAC
TGTGCCTTCTAGTTGCCAGCCATCTGTTGTTTGCCCCTCCCCCGTGCCTTCCTTGACCCTGGAAGGTGCC
ACTCCCACTGTCCTTTCCTAATAAAATGAGGAAATTGCATCGCATTGTCTGAGTAGGTGTCATTCTATTC
TGGGGGGTGGGGTGGGGCAGGACAGCAAGGGGGAGGATTGGGAAGACAATAGCAGGCATGCTGGGGATGC
GGTGGGCTCTATGGCTTCTGAGGCGGAAAGAACCAGCTGGGGCTCTAGGGGGTATCCCC
[124 nt withheld, positions 1880-2003]
C
[91 nt withheld, positions 2005-2095]
A
[49 nt withheld, positions 2097-2145]
CCTTTGACGTTGGAGTCCACGTTCTTT
[37 nt withheld, positions 2173-2209]
ACCCTATCTCGGTCTATTCTTTTGATTTATAAGGGATTTTGCCGATTTCGGCCTATTGGTTAAAAAATGA
GCTGATTTAACAAAAATTTAACGCGAATTAATTCTGTGGAATGTGTGTCAGTTAGGGTGTGGAAAGTCCC
CAGGCTCCCCAGCAGGCAGAAGTATGCAAAGCATGCATCTCAATTAGTCAGCAACCAGGTGTGGAAAGTC
CCCAGGCTCCCCAGCAGGCAGAAGTATGCAAAGCATGCATCTCAATTAGTCAGCAACCATAGTCCCGCCC
CTAACTCCGCCCATCCCGCCCCTAACTCCGCCCAGTTCCGCCCATTCTCCGCCCCATGGCTGACTAATTT
TTTTTATTTATGCAGAGGCCGAGGCCGCCTCTGCCTCTGAGCTATTCCAGAAGTAGTGAGGAGGCTTTTT
TGGAGGCCTAGGCTTTTGCAAAAAGCTCCCGGGAGCTTGTATATCCATTTTCGGATCTGATCAAGAGACA
GGATGAGGATCGTTTCGCATGATTGAACAAGATGGATTGCACGCAGGTTCTCCGGCCGCTTGGGTGGAGA
GGCTATTCGGCTATGACTGGGCACAACAGACAATCGGCTGCTCTGATGCCGCCGTGTTCCGGCTGTCAGC
GCAGGGGCGCCCGGTTCTTTTTGTCAAGACCGACCTGTCCGGTGCCCTGAATGAACTGCAGGACGAGGCA
GCGCGGCTATCGTGGCTGGCCACGACGGGCGTTCCTTGCGCAGCTGTGCTCGACGTTGTCACTGAAGCGG
GAAGGGACTGGCTGCTATTGGGCGAAGTGCCGGGGCAGGATCTCCTGTCATCTCACCTTGCTCCTGCCGA
GAAAGTATCCATCATGGCTGATGCAATGCGGCGGCTGCATACGCTTGATCCGGCTACCTGCCCATTCGAC
CACCAAGCGAAACATCGCATCGAGCGAGCACGTACTCGGATGGAAGCCGGTCTTGTCGATCAGGATGATC
TGGACGAAGAGCATCAGGGGCTCGCGCCAGCCGAACTGTTCGCCAGGCTCAAGGCGCGCATGCCCGACGG
CGAGGATCTCGTCGTGACCCATGGCGATGCCTGCTTGCCGAATATCATGGTGGAAAATGGCCGCTTTTCT
GGATTCATCGACTGTGGCCGGCTGGGTGTGGCGGACCGCTATCAGGACATAGCGTTGGCTACCCGTGATA
TTGCTGAAGAGCTTGGCGGCGAATGGGCTGACCGCTTCCTCGTGCTTTACGGTATCGCCGCTCCCGATTC
GCAGCGCATCGCCTTCTATCGCCTTCTTGACGAGTTCTTCTGAGCGGGACTCTGGGGTTCGAAATGACCG
ACCAAGCGACGCCCAACCTGCCATCACGAGATTTCGATTCCACCGCCGCCTTCTATGAAAGGTTGGGCTT
CGGAATCGTTTTCCGGGACGCCGGCTGGATGATCCTCCAGCGCGGGGATCTCATGCTGGAGTTCTTCGCC
CACCCCAACTTGTTTATTGCAGCTTATAATGGTTACAAATAAAGCAATAGCATCACAAATTTCACAAATA
AAGCATTTTTTTCACTGCATTCTAGTTGTGGTTTGTCCAAACTCATCAATGTATCTTATCATGTCTGTAT
ACCGTCGACCTCTAGCTAGAGCTTGGCGTAATCATGGTCATAGCTGTTTCCTGTGTGAAATTGTTATCCG
CTCACAATTCCACACAACATACGAGCCGGAAGCATAAAGTGTAAAGCCTGGGGTGCCTAATGAGTGAGCT
AACTCACATTAATTGCGTTGCGCTCACTGCCCGCTTTCCAGTCGGGAAACCTGTCGTGCCAGCTGCATTA
ATGAATCGGCCAACGCGCGGGGAGAGGCGGTTTGCGTATTGGGCGCTCTTCCGCTTCCTCGCTCACTGAC
TCGCTGCGCTCGGTCGTTCGGCTGCGGCGAGCGGTATCAGCTCACTCAAAGGCGGTAATACGGTTATCCA
CAGAATCAGGGGATAACGCAGGAAAGAACATGTGAGCAAAAGGCCAGCAAAAGGCCAGGAACCGTAAAAA
GGCCGCGTTGCTGGCGTTTTTCCATAGGCTCCGCCCCCCTGACGAGCATCACAAAAATCGACGCTCAAGT
CAGAGGTGGCGAAACCCGACAGGACTATAAAGATACCAGGCGTTTCCCCCTGGAAGCTCCCTCGTGCGCT
CTCCTGTTCCGACCCTGCCGCTTACCGGATACCTGTCCGCCTTTCTCCCTTCGGGAAGCGTGGCGCTTTC
TCATAGCTCACGCTGTAGGTATCTCAGTTCGGTGTAGGTCGTTCGCTCCAAGCTGGGCTGTGTGCACGAA
CCCCCCGTTCAGCCCGACCGCTGCGCCTTATCCGGTAACTATCGTCTTGAGTCCAACCCGGTAAGACACG
ACTTATCGCCACTGGCAGCAGCCACTGGTAACAGGATTAGCAGAGCGAGGTATGTAGGCGGTGCTACAGA
GTTCTTGAAGTGGTGGCCTAACTACGGCTACACTAGAAGAACAGTATTTGGTATCTGCGCTCTGCTGAAG
CCAGTTACCTTCGGAAAAAGAGTTGGTAGCTCTTGATCCGGCAAACAAACCACCGCTGGTAGCGGTGGTT
TTTTTGTTTGCAAGCAGCAGATTACGCGCAGAAAAAAAGGATCTCAAGAAGATCCTTTGATCTTTTCTAC
GGGGTCTGACGCTCAGTGGAACGAAAACTCACGTTAAGGGATTTTGGTCATGAGATTATCAAAAAGGATC
TTCACCTAGATCCTTTTAAATTAAAAATGAAGTTTTAAATCAATCTAAAGTATATATGAGTAAACTTGGT
CTGACAGTTACCAATGCTTAATCAGTGAGGCACCTATCTCAGCGATCTGTCTATTTCGTTCATCCATAGT
TGCCTGACTTCCCGTCGTGTAGATAACTACGATACGGGAGGGCTTACCATCTGGCCCCAGTGCTGCAATG
ATACCGCGAGACCCACGCTCACCGGCTCCAGATTTATCAGCAATAAACCAGCCAGCCGGAAGGGCCGAGC
GCAGAAGTGGTCCTGCAACTTTATCCGCCTCCATCCAGTCTATTAATTGTTGCCGGGAAGCTAGAGTAAG
TAGTTCGCCAGTTAATAGTTTGCGCAACGTTGTTGCCATTGCTACAGGCATCGTGGTGTCACGCTCGTCG
TTTGGTATGGCTTCATTCAGCTCCGGTTCCCAACGATCAAGGCGAGTTACATGATCCCCCATGTTGTGCA
AAAAAGCGGTTAGCTCCTTCGGTCCTCCGATCGTTGTCAGAAGTAAGTTGGCCGCAGTGTTATCACTCAT
GGTTATGGCAGCACTGCATAATTCTCTTACTGTCATGCCATCCGTAAGATGCTTTTCTGTGACTGGTGAG
TACTCAACCAAGTCATTCTGAGAATAGTGTATGCGGCGACCGAGTTGCTCTTGCCCGGCGTCAATACGGG
ATAATACCGCGCCACATAGCAGAACTTTAAAAGTGCTCATCATTGGAAAACGTTCTTCGGGGCGAAAACT
CTCAAGGATCTTACCGCTGTTGAGATCCAGTTCGATGTAACCCACTCGTGCACCCAACTGATCTTCAGCA
TCTTTTACTTTCACCAGCGTTTCTGGGTGAGCAAAAACAGGAAGGCAAAATGCCGCAAAAAAGGGAATAA
GGGCGACACGGAAATGTTGAATACTCATACTCTTCCTTTTTCAATATTATTGAAGCATTTATCAGGGTTA
TTGTCTCATGAGCGGATACATATTTGAATGTATTTAGAAAAATAAACAAATAGGGGTTCCGCGCACATTT
CCCCGAAAAGTGCCACCTGACGTCGACGGATCGGGAGATCTCCCGATCCCCTATGGTGCACTCTCAGTAC
AATCTGCTCTGATGCCGCATAGTTAAGCCAGTATCTGCTCCCTGCTTGTGTGTTGGAGGTCGCTGAGTAG
TGCGCGAGCAAAATTTAAGCTACAACAAGGCAAGGCTTGACCGACAATTGCATGAAGAATCTGCTTAGGG
TTAGGCGTTTTGCGCTGCTTCGCGATGTACGGGCCAGATATACGCGTT
Features (pLannotate 1.2.2; 22 found; start..end, strand, type, name):
      1..380     +  enhancer       CMV enhancer: human cytomegalovirus immediate early enhancer
    381..584     +  promoter       CMV promoter: human cytomegalovirus (CMV) immediate early promoter
    580..613     +  LTR            5' LTR (truncated) (fragment): truncated 5' long terminal repeat (LTR) from HIV-1
    629..647     +  promoter       T7 promoter: promoter for bacteriophage T7 RNA polymerase
    710..1150    +  CDS            GAL4 DNA binding domain: DNA binding domain of the GAL4 transcriptional activator; Saccharomyces cerevisiae GAL4 (truncated)
   1157..1549    +  CDS            NANOG (fragment): NANOG_HUMAN - Experimental evidence at protein level: Swiss-Prot protein existence level 1. Transcription regulator involved in inner cell mass and embryonic stem (ES) cells proliferation and self-renewal. Imposes pluripotency on ES cells and prevents their differentiation towards extraembryonic endoderm and trophectoderm lineages. Blocks bone morphogenetic protein-induced mesoderm differentiation of ES cells by physically interacting with SMAD1 and interfering with the recruitment of coactivators to the active SMAD transcriptional complexes. Acts as a transcriptional activator or repressor. B
   1566..1584    -  promoter       SP6 promoter: promoter for bacteriophage SP6 RNA polymerase
   1610..1834    +  polyA_signal   bGH poly(A) signal: bovine growth hormone polyadenylation signal
   1838..1859    +  promoter       SV40 promoter (fragment): SV40 enhancer and early promoter
   1880..2308    +  rep_origin     f1 ori (sequence partly withheld): f1 bacteriophage origin of replication; arrow indicates direction of (+) strand synthesis
   2322..2651    +  promoter       SV40 promoter: SV40 enhancer and early promoter
   2718..3509    +  CDS            neo: KKA2_KLEPN - Also known as kan, nptII. Experimental evidence at protein level: Swiss-Prot protein existence level 1. Resistance to kanamycin, neomycin, paromomycin, ribostamycin, butirosin and gentamicin B. From Klebsiella pneumoniae.
   3533..3691    +  CDS            ble (fragment): BLE_KLEPN - Experimental evidence at protein level: Swiss-Prot protein existence level 1. Binding protein with a strong affinity to the bleomycin family of antibiotics. Binds to CL990; an antimitotic-antibiotic compound. From Klebsiella pneumoniae.
   3686..3807    +  polyA_signal   SV40 poly(A) signal: SV40 polyadenylation signal
   3880..3896    -  protein_bind   lac operator: The lac repressor binds to the lac operator to inhibit transcription in E. coli. This inhibition can be relieved by adding lactose or isopropyl-β-D-thiogalactopyranoside (IPTG). lac repressor encoded by lacI
   3904..3934    -  promoter       lac promoter: promoter for the E. coli lac operon
   3949..3970    -  protein_bind   CAP binding site: CAP binding activates transcription in the presence of cAMP. E. coli catabolite activator protein
   3983..4075    -  CDS            lacI (fragment): lac repressor; lacI; The lac repressor binds to the lac operator to inhibit transcription in E. coli. This inhibition can be relieved by adding lactose or isopropyl-β-D-thiogalactopyranoside (IPTG).
   4258..4846    -  rep_origin     ori: high-copy-number ColE1/pMB1/pBR322/pUC origin of replication
   5017..5877    -  CDS            AmpR: β-lactamase; bla; confers resistance to ampicillin, carbenicillin, and related antibiotics
   5878..5982    -  promoter       AmpR promoter: bla
   6041..6093    -  misc_feature   bom (fragment): basis of mobility region from pBR322
