[The description below was written by a language model from this plasmid's Addgene catalogue record and pLannotate feature annotations shown in this document.]
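Description:
pGAL4-DBD-NANOG-AroLITE_A is a 6,247 nt mammalian expression plasmid built on the pGAL4-DBD-MCS backbone. It is used to overexpress a fusion between the yeast GAL4 DNA-binding domain and a variant of human NANOG designated "AroLITE A". It is propagated in E. coli as a high-copy plasmid through a ColE1/pUC-type origin, with selection on ampicillin via the β-lactamase gene. An f1 origin is also present. For mammalian cells, a separate cassette places the neomycin/kanamycin phosphotransferase gene (neo) under the SV40 enhancer/early promoter with an SV40 polyadenylation signal. This cassette would in principle allow G418 selection of stable transfectants. Several short annotations (an HIV-1 LTR fragment, partial ble and lacI sequences, and lac promoter/operator elements) appear to be backbone remnants or annotation matches rather than functional parts.

The expression unit is driven by the CMV immediate-early enhancer and promoter and terminated by the bovine growth hormone poly(A) signal. T7 and SP6 promoters flank the insert. The GAL4 DNA-binding domain coding sequence is followed almost immediately by a roughly 390 bp segment matching only part of NANOG, so the insert, introduced by Gibson cloning, is a fragment of the protein rather than the full-length factor. The record does not define the sequence changes that make up the AroLITE A variant or state which NANOG region is included.

Tethering a candidate region to the GAL4 DNA-binding domain is the standard way to recruit it to a reporter carrying GAL4 UAS sites and measure its transcriptional activity independently of its native DNA binding. This use fits the associated study of activity and specificity in human transcription factors, although the record itself states only overexpression as the purpose.
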