Addgene plasmid #215600: pGAL4-DBD-NANOG-AroLITE_A
Purpose: For overexpression of Gal4-DBD NANOG AroLITE A
Depositing lab: Denes Hnisz. Depositing organization: Max Planck Institute for Molecular Genetics. Publication: An activity-specificity trade-off encoded in human transcription factors. Naderi J, Magalhaes AP, Kibar G, Stik G, Zhang Y, Mackowiak SD, Wieler HM, Rossi F, Buschow R, Christou-Kent M, Alcoverro-Bertran M, Graf T, Vingron M, Hnisz D. Nat Cell Biol. 2024 Aug;26(8):1309-1321. doi: 10.1038/s41556-024-01411-0. Epub 2024 Jul 5. PubMed 38969762.
Backbone
  Vector backbone: pGAL4-DBD-MCS
  Vector type: Mammalian Expression
Growth in bacteria
  Bacterial resistance: Ampicillin, 100 μg/mL
  Growth temperature: 37°C
  Growth strain: DH5alpha
  Copy number: High Copy
Gene/Insert
  Gene/Insert name: NANOG AroLITE A
  Species: H. sapiens (human)
  Entrez Gene: NANOG
  Cloning method: Gibson Cloning
Terms and licenses: Academic/Nonprofit Terms; Industry Terms: Not Available to Industry
How to cite: pGAL4-DBD-NANOG-AroLITE_A was a gift from Denes Hnisz (Addgene plasmid # 215600 ; http://n2t.net/addgene:215600 ; RRID:Addgene_215600)
